>Addgene plasmid #11539 | pHM6g.AQ_1489 | addgene partial sequence | sequence record 18324 | 11539 with MBP-F
ACCTTTACTTCCAGGGCCATAGCGGCGGCGGCGGCGGCGGCCATATGAGTTCTAATCCCCTCCGCTTCTT
CGTCCTCACCATATTTCCCCATATAATCTCCTGTTACTCGGAGTACGGTATAGTAAAGCAGGCTATAAAA
AAGGGAAAAGTAGAAGTATATCCCATAGACCTTCGTGAGTTTGCACCAAAAGGACAAGTTGACGACGTCC
CCTACGGCGGACTTCCAGGGATGGTTTTAAAACCAGAACCCATATACGAAGCCTACGATTACGTCGTTGA
AAATTACGGAAAACCCTTCGTTTTAATTACCGAGCCCTGGGGAGAGAAACTAAACCAAAAGCTGGTAAAC
GAACTTTCTAAAAAGGAAAGGATAATGATAATTTGCGGGCGGTACGAGGGAGTGGACGAGAGGGTTAAGA
AAATCGTGGATATGGAAATTTCTCTTGGAGACTTTATACTCTCGGGAGGTGAAATCGTAGCCCTCGCGGT
AATTGACGCGGTGAGCAGGGTTCTCCCCGGAGTTTTGAGTGAACCTCAGAGCATTCAGGAAGACAGTTTT
CAAAACAGGTGGCTTGGCTACCCCGTTTACACGAGACCAAGGGAATACAGGGGGATGAAGGTTCCGGAAG
AGCTCCTTTCAGGACACCACAAATTGATAGAACTCTGGAAGTTATGGCACAGGATAGAAAACACGGTAAA
AAAGAGACCGGATTTAATACCTAAAGACTTGACAGAACTTGAAAAAGACATTTTAAATAGTATATTATCT
GGAAAGTCATTCAAGGAATGGTTAAAAGAGCACAAGCACCTTCTTTAAGGATCCGAATTCGAGCTCCGTC
GACAAGCTTGNG
