[The description below was written by a language model from this plasmid's Addgene catalogue record.]
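Description:
pHM6g.AQ_1489 is a bacterial expression plasmid built on the pHM6g backbone (about 6.5 kb without insert) that carries the Aquifex aeolicus open reading frame AQ_1489, encoding tRNA (m1G37) methyltransferase. The 771 bp insert was placed between NdeI and BamHI sites, both of which remain intact, so the coding region can be excised or exchanged. The plasmid is maintained at high copy number in E. coli and selected with kanamycin. The record does not name the origin of replication or the promoter. The depositor's recommendation of a BL21(DE3) host suggests a T7 polymerase-driven system, but this is an inference rather than a stated feature.

The backbone supplies an N-terminal fusion partner consisting of a His tag followed by maltose-binding protein, joined to the methyltransferase through a TEV protease cleavage site. This arrangement lets MBP promote solubility and the His tag allow metal-affinity purification, after which TEV digestion can release the target enzyme from the tags. The depositor notes that expression is intended in a BL21(DE3) Star strain carrying a second plasmid, pSJS1244, which confers spectinomycin resistance and supports expression of genes containing codons rare in E. coli. The distributed stock is instead held in DH5alpha for propagation only.

The associated publication reports the crystal structure of this thermophile enzyme, so the construct is best understood as a tool for overproducing recombinant A. aeolicus m1G37 methyltransferase for purification, structural and biochemical study. No feature table was provided, so element positions and other backbone components cannot be described.
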