Addgene plasmid #11539: pHM6g.AQ_1489
Depositing lab: Sung-Hou Kim. Depositing organization: Lawrence Berkeley National Laboratory. Publication: Crystal structure of tRNA (m1G37) methyltransferase from Aquifex aeolicus at 2.6 A resolution: a novel methyltransferase fold. Liu J, Wang W, Shin DH, Yokota H, Kim R, Kim SH. Proteins. 2003 Nov 1. 53(2):326-8. 10.1002/prot.10479 PubMed 14517984.
Backbone
  Vector backbone: pHM6g
  Backbone size w/o insert (bp): 6520
  Vector type: Bacterial Expression
Growth in bacteria
  Bacterial resistance: Kanamycin, 50 μg/mL
  Growth temperature: 37°C
  Growth strain: DH5alpha
  Copy number: High Copy
Gene/Insert
  Gene/Insert name: tRNA methyltransferase (alt name: m1G37 methyltransferase)
  Species: A. aeolicus
  Insert size (bp): 771
  GenBank ID: AAC07418 AQ_1489 NP_214028
  Tag / fusion protein: HisTag-MBP, TEV cleavable (N terminal on backbone)
  Cloning method: Restriction Enzyme; 5′ cloning site NdeI (not destroyed); 3′ cloning site BamHI (not destroyed)
  Sequencing primers: 5′ CGTCAGACTGTCGATGAAGCCC; 3′ GCTAGTTATTGCTCAGCGG
Terms and licenses: Academic/Nonprofit Terms; Industry Terms: Not Available to Industry
Depositor comments: Please note that the plasmid pHM6g.AQ_1489 contains a Kanamycin resistance marker, and the BL21 bacterial strain contains a plasmid, pSJS1244, that confers spectinomycin resistance and allows for expression of genes with rare codons. Addgene provides this plasmid in the DH5alpha bacterial strain. For expression, please use BL21(DE3).Star/pSJS1244
How to cite: pHM6g.AQ_1489 was a gift from Sung-Hou Kim (Addgene plasmid # 11539 ; http://n2t.net/addgene:11539 ; RRID:Addgene_11539)
